Addgene plasmid #8557: HOXA2 (murine) HIS-tag pET
Depositing lab: Corey Largman. Depositing organization: San Francisco VA Health Care System.
Backbone
  Vector backbone: pET28a
  Backbone size w/o insert (bp): 5400
  Vector type: Bacterial Expression
Growth in bacteria
  Bacterial resistance: Kanamycin, 50 μg/mL
  Growth temperature: 37°C
  Growth strain: DH5alpha
  Copy number: High Copy
Gene/Insert
  Gene/Insert name: HOXA2 (alt names: HOX1K; HOX1.11)
  Species: M. musculus (mouse)
  Insert size (bp): 1250
  Mutation: contains 5 additional amino acids from 5' untranslated sequence prior to ATG start; makes protein by Western
  GenBank ID: M93148
  Entrez Gene: Hoxa2 (a.k.a. HOX1.11, Hox-1.11)
  Tag / fusion protein: T7 (N terminal on backbone); His (N terminal on backbone)
  Cloning method: Restriction Enzyme; 5′ cloning site StyI/EcoRI blunt (not destroyed); 3′ cloning site HindIII (not destroyed)
  Sequencing primers: 5′ T7
Resource information
  A portion of this plasmid was derived from a plasmid made by: Marshall Nirenberg
Terms and licenses: Academic/Nonprofit Terms; Industry Terms: Not Available to Industry
Depositor comments: Tan, D.-P., Ferrante, J., Nazarali, A., Shao, X-P., Kozak, C. A.,, Guo, V., and Nirenberg, M. Proc. Natl. Acad. Sci. USA 89: 6280-6284, 1992
How to cite: HOXA2 (murine) HIS-tag pET was a gift from Corey Largman (Addgene plasmid # 8557 ; http://n2t.net/addgene:8557 ; RRID:Addgene_8557)
