[The description below was written by a language model from this plasmid's Addgene catalogue record.]
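Description:
HOXA2 (murine) HIS-tag pET is a bacterial expression plasmid built on the pET28a backbone (about 5.4 kb without insert) that carries the mouse Hoxa2 coding sequence, also known as Hox-1.11 or HOX1K, as an insert of roughly 1.25 kb. It is selected with kanamycin and is recorded as a high-copy plasmid propagated in a standard cloning strain. No feature table accompanies the record, so the promoter and origin are not listed explicitly. The pET28a family normally drives expression from a T7 promoter under lac operator control, which requires a host supplying T7 RNA polymerase, and the use of a T7 primer for 5′ sequencing is consistent with that arrangement.

The Hoxa2 fragment was inserted by restriction cloning, with a blunted StyI/EcoRI junction at the 5′ end and HindIII at the 3′ end. This places it in frame behind the backbone's N-terminal His tag and T7 epitope tag. The His tag allows purification of the recombinant protein by immobilised metal affinity chromatography, and the T7 tag provides an epitope for immunodetection. The record notes that the fusion includes five extra amino acids encoded by 5′ untranslated sequence upstream of the native ATG start codon, and that protein production has been confirmed by Western blot. Part of the plasmid derives from an earlier Hoxa2 clone made in another laboratory.

The construct is suited to producing tagged murine HOXA2 homeodomain protein in E. coli, although the record does not state a specific downstream application.
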