>Addgene plasmid #8557 | HOXA2 (murine) HIS-tag pET | addgene partial sequence | sequence record 17367 | 8557 with T7
AAATAATTTTGTTTANCTTTAAGAAGGAGATATACCATGGGCAGCAGCCATCTATCATCATCATCACANC
AGCGGNCTGGTGCCGCGCGGCAGCCATATGGCTAGCATGACTGGTGGACAGCAAATGGGTCGCGGATCCG
AATTCAAGGAGAAGGCCATGAATTACGAATTTGAGCGAGAGATTGGTTTTATCAATAGCCAGCCGTCGCT
CGCTGANTGCCTGACATCTTTTCCCCCTGTCGCTGATACATTTCAAAGTTCATCAATCAAGACCTCGACG
CTTTCACACTCGACACTGATTCCTCCTCCTTTTGAGCAGACCATTCCCAGCCTGAACCCGGGCAGTCACC
CTCGCCACGGCGCTGGCGTTGGCGGCCGCCCCAAGTCGAGCCCCGCGGGCAGTCGCGGNAGCCCGGTGCC
TGCCGGCGCCCTGCAGCCGCCTGAGTATCCCTGGATGAAGGAGAAGAAGGCGGCCAANAAAACNGCGCTG
CCGCCCGCCGCCGCCTCCACGGGCCCTGCCTGCCTCGGCCACAAAGAATCCCTGGAAATAGCTGATGGCA
GCGGCGGGNGATCCAGGCGTCTGAGAACCGCGTACACCAACACTCAGCTTTTGGAGCTGGAAAAGGAATT
TCATTTCAACAAGTACCTTTGCAGACCCCGCAGGATGAAAATCGCCGCGCTGCTGGATTTGACCGANAGA
CAAGTGAAAGTGTGGTTTCAGAACCGGANAATGAAGCATAAGANGCAAAACCCAGTGCAAGGAGAACCAA
AACAGCNAAGGGAAATTTAAAAAACCTGGAGGACTCGGACAAAGTGCAAGTAGANGAGNAGGAGAAGTCA
CTCTTTTGANCAAGCCTCATGTNTCGGGNCTTTNGTTTTTNGGANAAGGGAAAGGTTACCNTTTTTCAAN
AAAAANG
